Addgene plasmid #157985: Direct-seq_lentiGuide-Puro-tRNA-Tetra Loop-8A8G
Purpose: Expresses programmed gRNA scaffold from U6 promoter. Programmed gRNA scaffold for streamlined scRNA-seq in CRISPR screen (Direct-seq). 3rd generation lentiviral backbone.
Depositing lab: Lijia Ma. Depositing organization: Westlake University. Publication: Direct-seq: programmed gRNA scaffold for streamlined scRNA-seq in CRISPR screen. Song Q, Ni K, Liu M, Li Y, Wang L, Wang Y, Liu Y, Yu Z, Qi Y, Lu Z, Ma L. Genome Biol. 2020 Jun 8;21(1):136. doi: 10.1186/s13059-020-02044-w. PubMed 32513233.
Backbone
  Vector backbone: lentiGuide-Puro (Plasmid#52963)
  Vector type: Mammalian Expression, Lentiviral, CRISPR
  Selectable markers: Puromycin ; mkate2
Growth in bacteria
  Bacterial resistance: Ampicillin, 100 μg/mL
  Growth temperature: 37°C
  Growth strain: NEB Stable
  Copy number: High Copy
Gene/Insert
  Gene/Insert name: S. pyogenes sgRNA cassette (tRNA-Tetra-8A8G) (alt name: mkate2)
  gRNA/shRNA sequence: unknown
  Species: Synthetic
  Promoter: hU6
  Cloning method: Restriction Enzyme; 5′ cloning site unknown (not destroyed); 3′ cloning site unknown (unknown if destroyed)
  Sequencing primers: 5′ hU6-F
Terms and licenses: Academic/Nonprofit Terms; Industry Terms: Not Available to Industry
How to cite: Direct-seq_lentiGuide-Puro-tRNA-Tetra Loop-8A8G was a gift from Lijia Ma (Addgene plasmid # 157985 ; http://n2t.net/addgene:157985 ; RRID:Addgene_157985)
