[The description below was written by a language model from this plasmid's Addgene catalogue record and pLannotate feature annotations shown in this document.]
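Description:
Direct-seq_lentiGuide-Puro-tRNA-Tetra Loop-8A8G is a third-generation lentiviral guide RNA vector derived from lentiGuide-Puro, built for CRISPR screens read out by single-cell RNA sequencing (the Direct-seq approach). It is maintained in E. coli as a high-copy plasmid through a ColE1/pUC-type origin with ampicillin resistance, and also carries an f1 origin and an SV40 origin. The viral portion has the standard transfer-vector layout: an RSV promoter fused to a truncated HIV-1 5' LTR drives Tat-independent genomic RNA production, followed by the Ψ packaging signal, a partial gag sequence, the RRE for Rev-dependent export, a cPPT/CTS, a WPRE to boost transcript expression, and a self-inactivating ΔU3 3' LTR, with an SV40 polyadenylation signal downstream.

The payload consists of two expression units. A human U6 (RNA polymerase III) promoter drives a tRNA element followed by an S. pyogenes sgRNA cassette. The annotation detects only a fragment of the tracrRNA scaffold, consistent with the "programmed" scaffold indicated by the name, in which the tetraloop region carries an engineered 8A8G sequence. The record says this scaffold streamlines scRNA-seq in CRISPR screens but does not explain how the modification works. The tRNA would be expected to be processed away by endogenous RNases to release the guide, although the record does not comment on this. No specific spacer sequence is recorded, and the cloning sites are not stated. Downstream, the EF-1α core promoter with its intron A expresses puromycin N-acetyltransferase linked through a T2A peptide to the red fluorescent protein mKate2, so transduced mammalian cells can be both drug-selected and tracked or sorted by fluorescence. No Cas9 is encoded, so it must be provided separately.
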