Features (pLannotate 1.2.2; 32 found; start..end, strand, type, name):
     92..209     +  misc_feature   cPPT/CTS: central polypurine tract and central termination sequence of HIV-1
    275..341     +  CDS            small t antigen (fragment): SV40 (simian virus 40) small t antigen
    367..578     +  promoter       EF-1α core promoter: core promoter for human elongation factor EF-1α
    579..1517    +  intron         EF-1α intron A: intron upstream of the start codon of human EF-1α
   1539..2135    +  CDS            PuroR (fragment): puromycin N-acetyltransferase; pac from Streptomyces; confers resistance to puromycin
   2136..2189    +  CDS            T2A: 2A peptide from Thosea asigna virus capsid protein Eukaryotic ribosomes fail to insert a peptide bond between the Gly and Pro residues, yielding separate polypeptides.
   2190..2882    +  CDS            mKate2: mKate2 is a basic (constitutively fluorescent) red fluorescent protein published in 2009, derived from Entacmaea quadricolor. It is reported to be a rapidly-maturing monomer with moderate acid sensitivity.
   2907..3495    +  misc_feature   WPRE: woodchuck hepatitis virus posttranscriptional regulatory element
   3546..3565    +  misc_feature   cPPT/CTS (fragment): central polypurine tract and central termination sequence of HIV-1
   3567..3800    +  LTR            3' LTR (ΔU3): self-inactivating 3' long terminal repeat (LTR) from HIV-1
   3878..3999    +  polyA_signal   SV40 poly(A) signal: SV40 polyadenylation signal
   4039..4174    +  rep_origin     SV40 ori: SV40 origin of replication
   4195..4213    -  promoter       T7 promoter: promoter for bacteriophage T7 RNA polymerase
   4221..4376    +  CDS            lacZα (fragment): LacZα fragment of β-galactosidase; lacZ fragment
   4381..4809    +  rep_origin     f1 ori (sequence partly withheld): f1 bacteriophage origin of replication; arrow indicates direction of (+) strand synthesis
   4862..4966    +  promoter       AmpR promoter: bla
   4967..5827    +  CDS            AmpR: β-lactamase; bla; confers resistance to ampicillin, carbenicillin, and related antibiotics
   5998..6586    +  rep_origin     ori: high-copy-number ColE1/pMB1/pBR322/pUC origin of replication
   6769..6861    +  CDS            lacI (fragment): lac repressor; lacI; The lac repressor binds to the lac operator to inhibit transcription in E. coli. This inhibition can be relieved by adding lactose or isopropyl-β-D-thiogalactopyranoside (IPTG).
   6874..6895    +  protein_bind   CAP binding site: CAP binding activates transcription in the presence of cAMP. E. coli catabolite activator protein
   6910..6940    +  promoter       lac promoter: promoter for the E. coli lac operon
   6948..6964    +  protein_bind   lac operator: The lac repressor binds to the lac operator to inhibit transcription in E. coli. This inhibition can be relieved by adding lactose or isopropyl-β-D-thiogalactopyranoside (IPTG). lac repressor encoded by lacI
   7009..7027    +  promoter       T3 promoter: promoter for bacteriophage T3 RNA polymerase
   7055..7281    +  promoter       RSV promoter: Rous sarcoma virus enhancer/promoter
   7282..7462    +  LTR            5' LTR (truncated): truncated 5' long terminal repeat (LTR) from HIV-1
   7509..7634    +  misc_feature   HIV-1 Ψ: packaging signal of human immunodeficiency virus type 1
   7618..7981    +  CDS            HIV-1 gag (fragment): gag protein from human immunodeficiency virus 1; gag
   8127..8360    +  misc_feature   RRE: The Rev response element (RRE) of HIV-1 allows for Rev-dependent mRNA export from the nucleus to the cytoplasm.
   8737..8763    +  CDS            Rev (fragment): human immunodeficiency virus 1 (HIV-1) Rev protein; rev; enhances nuclear export of unspliced and incompletely spliced viral mRNAs
   8767..9007    +  promoter       U6 promoter: RNA polymerase III promoter for human U6 snRNA
   9016..9087    +  ncRNA          tRNA: Accession: RF00005 - tRNA
   9162..36      +  misc_RNA       tracrRNA (fragment) (across the origin): trans-activating CRISPR RNA for the Streptococcus pyogenes CRISPR/Cas9 system
>Addgene plasmid #157985 | Direct-seq_lentiGuide-Puro-tRNA-Tetra Loop-8A8G | addgene full sequence | sequence record 332449 | Addgene NGS Result
CGTTATCAACTTGAAAAAGTGGCACCGAGTCGGTGCTTTTTTTTGAATTCCGTAACTAGATCTTGAGACA
AATGGCAGTATTCATCCACAATTTTAAAAGAAAAGGGGGGATTGGGGGGTACAGTGCAGGGGAAAGAATA
GTAGACATAATAGCAACAGACATACAAACTAAAGAATTACAAAAACAAATTACAAAAATTCAAAATTTTC
GGGTTTATTACAGGGACAGCAGAGATCCACTTTGGCGCCGGCTCGAGGGGGCCCGGGTGCAAAGATGGAT
AAAGTTTTAAACAGAGAGGAATCTTTGCAGCTAATGGACCTTCTAGGTCTTGAAAGGAGTGGGAATTGGC
TCCGGTGCCCGTCAGTGGGCAGAGCGCACATCGCCCACAGTCCCCGAGAAGTTGGGGGGAGGGGTCGGCA
ATTGATCCGGTGCCTAGAGAAGGTGGCGCGGGGTAAACTGGGAAAGTGATGTCGTGTACTGGCTCCGCCT
TTTTCCCGAGGGTGGGGGAGAACCGTATATAAGTGCAGTAGTCGCCGTGAACGTTCTTTTTCGCAACGGG
TTTGCCGCCAGAACACAGGTAAGTGCCGTGTGTGGTTCCCGCGGGCCTGGCCTCTTTACGGGTTATGGCC
CTTGCGTGCCTTGAATTACTTCCACCTGGCTGCAGTACGTGATTCTTGATCCCGAGCTTCGGGTTGGAAG
TGGGTGGGAGAGTTCGAGGCCTTGCGCTTAAGGAGCCCCTTCGCCTCGTGCTTGAGTTGAGGCCTGGCCT
GGGCGCTGGGGCCGCCGCGTGCGAATCTGGTGGCACCTTCGCGCCTGTCTCGCTGCTTTCGATAAGTCTC
TAGCCATTTAAAATTTTTGATGACCTGCTGCGACGCTTTTTTTCTGGCAAGATAGTCTTGTAAATGCGGG
CCAAGATCTGCACACTGGTATTTCGGTTTTTGGGGCCGCGGGCGGCGACGGGGCCCGTGCGTCCCAGCGC
ACATGTTCGGCGAGGCGGGGCCTGCGAGCGCGGCCACCGAGAATCGGACGGGGGTAGTCTCAAGCTGGCC
GGCCTGCTCTGGTGCCTGGCCTCGCGCCGCCGTGTATCGCCCCGCCCTGGGCGGCAAGGCTGGCCCGGTC
GGCACCAGTTGCGTGAGCGGAAAGATGGCCGCTTCCCGGCCCTGCTGCAGGGAGCTCAAAATGGAGGACG
CGGCGCTCGGGAGAGCGGGCGGGTGAGTCACCCACACAAAGGAAAAGGGCCTTTCCGTCCTCAGCCGTCG
CTTCATGTGACTCCACGGAGTACCGGGCGCCGTCCAGGCACCTCGATTAGTTCTCGAGCTTTTGGAGTAC
GTCGTCTTTAGGTTGGGGGGAGGGGTTTTATGCGATGGAGTTTCCCCACACTGAGTGGGTGGAGACTGAA
GTTAGGCCAGCTTGGCACTTGATGTAATTCTCCTTGGAATTTGCCCTTTTTGAGTTTGGATCTTGGTTCA
TTCTCAAGCCTCAGACAGTGGTTCAAAGTTTTTTTCTTCCATTTCAGGTGTCGTGACGTACGGCCACCAT
GACCGAGTACAAGCCCACGGTGCGCCTCGCCACCCGCGACGACGTCCCCAGGGCCGTACGCACCCTCGCC
GCCGCGTTCGCCGACTACCCCGCCACGCGCCACACCGTCGATCCGGACCGCCACATCGAGCGGGTCACCG
AGCTGCAAGAACTCTTCCTCACGCGCGTCGGGCTCGACATCGGCAAGGTGTGGGTCGCGGACGACGGCGC
CGCCGTGGCGGTCTGGACCACGCCGGAGAGCGTCGAAGCGGGGGCGGTGTTCGCCGAGATCGGCCCGCGC
ATGGCCGAGTTGAGCGGTTCCCGGCTGGCCGCGCAGCAACAGATGGAAGGCCTCCTGGCGCCGCACCGGC
CCAAGGAGCCCGCGTGGTTCCTGGCCACCGTCGGAGTCTCGCCCGACCACCAGGGCAAGGGTCTGGGCAG
CGCCGTCGTGCTCCCCGGAGTGGAGGCGGCCGAGCGCGCCGGGGTGCCCGCCTTCCTGGAGACCTCCGCG
CCCCGCAACCTCCCCTTCTACGAGCGGCTCGGCTTCACCGTCACCGCCGACGTCGAGGTGCCCGAAGGAC
CGCGCACCTGGTGCATGACCCGCAAGCCCGGTGCCGAGGGCAGGGGAAGTCTTCTAACATGCGGGGACGT
GGAGGAAAATCCCGGCCCCGTGAGCGAGCTGATTAAGGAGAACATGCACATGAAGCTGTACATGGAGGGC
ACCGTGAACAACCACCACTTCAAGTGCACATCCGAGGGCGAAGGCAAGCCCTACGAGGGCACCCAGACCA
TGAGAATCAAGGCGGTCGAGGGCGGCCCTCTCCCCTTCGCCTTCGACATCCTGGCTACCAGCTTCATGTA
CGGCAGCAAAACCTTCATCAACCACACCCAGGGCATCCCCGACTTCTTTAAGCAGTCCTTCCCCGAGGGC
TTCACATGGGAGAGAGTCACCACATACGAAGACGGGGGCGTGCTGACCGCTACCCAGGACACCAGCCTCC
AGGACGGCTGCCTCATCTACAACGTCAAGATCAGAGGGGTGAACTTCCCATCCAACGGCCCTGTGATGCA
GAAGAAAACACTCGGCTGGGAGGCCTCCACCGAGACCCTGTACCCCGCTGACGGCGGCCTGGAAGGCAGA
GCCGACATGGCCCTGAAGCTCGTGGGCGGGGGCCACCTGATCTGCAACTTGAAGACCACATACAGATCCA
AGAAACCCGCTAAGAACCTCAAGATGCCCGGCGTCTACTATGTGGACAGAAGACTGGAAAGAATCAAGGA
GGCCGACAAAGAGACCTACGTCGAGCAGCACGAGGTGGCTGTGGCCAGATACTGCGACCTCCCTAGCAAA
CTGGGGCACAGATAAGGATCCACGCGTTAAGTCGACAATCAACCTCTGGATTACAAAATTTGTGAAAGAT
TGACTGGTATTCTTAACTATGTTGCTCCTTTTACGCTATGTGGATACGCTGCTTTAATGCCTTTGTATCA
TGCTATTGCTTCCCGTATGGCTTTCATTTTCTCCTCCTTGTATAAATCCTGGTTGCTGTCTCTTTATGAG
GAGTTGTGGCCCGTTGTCAGGCAACGTGGCGTGGTGTGCACTGTGTTTGCTGACGCAACCCCCACTGGTT
GGGGCATTGCCACCACCTGTCAGCTCCTTTCCGGGACTTTCGCTTTCCCCCTCCCTATTGCCACGGCGGA
ACTCATCGCCGCCTGCCTTGCCCGCTGCTGGACAGGGGCTCGGCTGTTGGGCACTGACAATTCCGTGGTG
TTGTCGGGGAAATCATCGTCCTTTCCTTGGCTGCTCGCCTGTGTTGCCACCTGGATTCTGCGCGGGACGT
CCTTCTGCTACGTCCCTTCGGCCCTCAATCCAGCGGACCTTCCTTCCCGCGGCCTGCTGCCGGCTCTGCG
GCCTCTTCCGCGTCTTCGCCTTCGCCCTCAGACGAGTCGGATCTCCCTTTGGGCCGCCTCCCCGCGTCGA
CTTTAAGACCAATGACTTACAAGGCAGCTGTAGATCTTAGCCACTTTTTAAAAGAAAAGGGGGGACTGGA
AGGGCTAATTCACTCCCAACGAAGACAAGATCTGCTTTTTGCTTGTACTGGGTCTCTCTGGTTAGACCAG
ATCTGAGCCTGGGAGCTCTCTGGCTAACTAGGGAACCCACTGCTTAAGCCTCAATAAAGCTTGCCTTGAG
TGCTTCAAGTAGTGTGTGCCCGTCTGTTGTGTGACTCTGGTAACTAGAGATCCCTCAGACCCTTTTAGTC
AGTGTGGAAAATCTCTAGCAGTACGTATAGTAGTTCATGTCATCTTATTATTCAGTATTTATAACTTGCA
AAGAAATGAATATCAGAGAGTGAGAGGAACTTGTTTATTGCAGCTTATAATGGTTACAAATAAAGCAATA
GCATCACAAATTTCACAAATAAAGCATTTTTTTCACTGCATTCTAGTTGTGGTTTGTCCAAACTCATCAA
TGTATCTTATCATGTCTGGCTCTAGCTATCCCGCCCCTAACTCCGCCCATCCCGCCCCTAACTCCGCCCA
GTTCCGCCCATTCTCCGCCCCATGGCTGACTAATTTTTTTTATTTATGCAGAGGCCGAGGCCGCCTCGGC
CTCTGAGCTATTCCAGAAGTAGTGAGGAGGCTTTTTTGGAGGCCTAGGGACGTACCCAATTCGCCCTATA
GTGAGTCGTATTACGCGCGCTCACTGGCCGTCGTTTTACAACGTCGTGACTGGGAAAACCCTGGCGTTAC
CCAACTTAATCGCCTTGCAGCACATCCCCCTTTCGCCAGCTGGCGTAATAGCGAAGAGGCCCGCACCGAT
CGCCCTTCCCAACAGTTGCGCAGCCTGAATGGCGAATGGG
[124 nt withheld, positions 4381-4504]
C
[91 nt withheld, positions 4506-4596]
A
[49 nt withheld, positions 4598-4646]
CCTTTGACGTTGGAGTCCACGTTCTTT
[37 nt withheld, positions 4674-4710]
ACCCTATCTCGGTCTATTCTTTTGATTTATAAGGGATTTTGCCGATTTCGGCCTATTGGTTAAAAAATGA
GCTGATTTAACAAAAATTTAACGCGAATTTTAACAAAATATTAACGCTTACAATTTAGGTGGCACTTTTC
GGGGAAATGTGCGCGGAACCCCTATTTGTTTATTTTTCTAAATACATTCAAATATGTATCCGCTCATGAG
ACAATAACCCTGATAAATGCTTCAATAATATTGAAAAAGGAAGAGTATGAGTATTCAACATTTCCGTGTC
GCCCTTATTCCCTTTTTTGCGGCATTTTGCCTTCCTGTTTTTGCTCACCCAGAAACGCTGGTGAAAGTAA
AAGATGCTGAAGATCAGTTGGGTGCACGAGTGGGTTACATCGAACTGGATCTCAACAGCGGTAAGATCCT
TGAGAGTTTTCGCCCCGAAGAACGTTTTCCAATGATGAGCACTTTTAAAGTTCTGCTATGTGGCGCGGTA
TTATCCCGTATTGACGCCGGGCAAGAGCAACTCGGTCGCCGCATACACTATTCTCAGAATGACTTGGTTG
AGTACTCACCAGTCACAGAAAAGCATCTTACGGATGGCATGACAGTAAGAGAATTATGCAGTGCTGCCAT
AACCATGAGTGATAACACTGCGGCCAACTTACTTCTGACAACGATCGGAGGACCGAAGGAGCTAACCGCT
TTTTTGCACAACATGGGGGATCATGTAACTCGCCTTGATCGTTGGGAACCGGAGCTGAATGAAGCCATAC
CAAACGACGAGCGTGACACCACGATGCCTGTAGCAATGGCAACAACGTTGCGCAAACTATTAACTGGCGA
ACTACTTACTCTAGCTTCCCGGCAACAATTAATAGACTGGATGGAGGCGGATAAAGTTGCAGGACCACTT
CTGCGCTCGGCCCTTCCGGCTGGCTGGTTTATTGCTGATAAATCTGGAGCCGGTGAGCGTGGGTCTCGCG
GTATCATTGCAGCACTGGGGCCAGATGGTAAGCCCTCCCGTATCGTAGTTATCTACACGACGGGGAGTCA
GGCAACTATGGATGAACGAAATAGACAGATCGCTGAGATAGGTGCCTCACTGATTAAGCATTGGTAACTG
TCAGACCAAGTTTACTCATATATACTTTAGATTGATTTAAAACTTCATTTTTAATTTAAAAGGATCTAGG
TGAAGATCCTTTTTGATAATCTCATGACCAAAATCCCTTAACGTGAGTTTTCGTTCCACTGAGCGTCAGA
CCCCGTAGAAAAGATCAAAGGATCTTCTTGAGATCCTTTTTTTCTGCGCGTAATCTGCTGCTTGCAAACA
AAAAAACCACCGCTACCAGCGGTGGTTTGTTTGCCGGATCAAGAGCTACCAACTCTTTTTCCGAAGGTAA
CTGGCTTCAGCAGAGCGCAGATACCAAATACTGTTCTTCTAGTGTAGCCGTAGTTAGGCCACCACTTCAA
GAACTCTGTAGCACCGCCTACATACCTCGCTCTGCTAATCCTGTTACCAGTGGCTGCTGCCAGTGGCGAT
AAGTCGTGTCTTACCGGGTTGGACTCAAGACGATAGTTACCGGATAAGGCGCAGCGGTCGGGCTGAACGG
GGGGTTCGTGCACACAGCCCAGCTTGGAGCGAACGACCTACACCGAACTGAGATACCTACAGCGTGAGCT
ATGAGAAAGCGCCACGCTTCCCGAAGGGAGAAAGGCGGACAGGTATCCGGTAAGCGGCAGGGTCGGAACA
GGAGAGCGCACGAGGGAGCTTCCAGGGGGAAACGCCTGGTATCTTTATAGTCCTGTCGGGTTTCGCCACC
TCTGACTTGAGCGTCGATTTTTGTGATGCTCGTCAGGGGGGCGGAGCCTATGGAAAAACGCCAGCAACGC
GGCCTTTTTACGGTTCCTGGCCTTTTGCTGGCCTTTTGCTCACATGTTCTTTCCTGCGTTATCCCCTGAT
TCTGTGGATAACCGTATTACCGCCTTTGAGTGAGCTGATACCGCTCGCCGCAGCCGAACGACCGAGCGCA
GCGAGTCAGTGAGCGAGGAAGCGGAAGAGCGCCCAATACGCAAACCGCCTCTCCCCGCGCGTTGGCCGAT
TCATTAATGCAGCTGGCACGACAGGTTTCCCGACTGGAAAGCGGGCAGTGAGCGCAACGCAATTAATGTG
AGTTAGCTCACTCATTAGGCACCCCAGGCTTTACACTTTATGCTTCCGGCTCGTATGTTGTGTGGAATTG
TGAGCGGATAACAATTTCACACAGGAAACAGCTATGACCATGATTACGCCAAGCGCGCAATTAACCCTCA
CTAAAGGGAACAAAAGCTGGAGCTGCAAGCTTAATGTAGTCTTATGCAATACTCTTGTAGTCTTGCAACA
TGGTAACGATGAGTTAGCAACATGCCTTACAAGGAGAGAAAAAGCACCGTGCATGCCGATTGGTGGAAGT
AAGGTGGTACGATCGTGCCTTATTAGGAAGGCAACAGACGGGTCTGACATGGATTGGACGAACCACTGAA
TTGCCGCATTGCAGAGATATTGTATTTAAGTGCCTAGCTCGATACATAAACGGGTCTCTCTGGTTAGACC
AGATCTGAGCCTGGGAGCTCTCTGGCTAACTAGGGAACCCACTGCTTAAGCCTCAATAAAGCTTGCCTTG
AGTGCTTCAAGTAGTGTGTGCCCGTCTGTTGTGTGACTCTGGTAACTAGAGATCCCTCAGACCCTTTTAG
TCAGTGTGGAAAATCTCTAGCAGTGGCGCCCGAACAGGGACTTGAAAGCGAAAGGGAAACCAGAGGAGCT
CTCTCGACGCAGGACTCGGCTTGCTGAAGCGCGCACGGCAAGAGGCGAGGGGCGGCGACTGGTGAGTACG
CCAAAAATTTTGACTAGCGGAGGCTAGAAGGAGAGAGATGGGTGCGAGAGCGTCAGTATTAAGCGGGGGA
GAATTAGATCGCGATGGGAAAAAATTCGGTTAAGGCCAGGGGGAAAGAAAAAATATAAATTAAAACATAT
AGTATGGGCAAGCAGGGAGCTAGAACGATTCGCAGTTAATCCTGGCCTGTTAGAAACATCAGAAGGCTGT
AGACAAATACTGGGACAGCTACAACCATCCCTTCAGACAGGATCAGAAGAACTTAGATCATTATATAATA
CAGTAGCAACCCTCTATTGTGTGCATCAAAGGATAGAGATAAAAGACACCAAGGAAGCTTTAGACAAGAT
AGAGGAAGAGCAAAACAAAAGTAAGACCACCGCACAGCAAGCGGCCGCTGATCTTCAGACCTGGAGGAGG
AGATATGAGGGACAATTGGAGAAGTGAATTATATAAATATAAAGTAGTAAAAATTGAACCATTAGGAGTA
GCACCCACCAAGGCAAAGAGAAGAGTGGTGCAGAGAGAAAAAAGAGCAGTGGGAATAGGAGCTTTGTTCC
TTGGGTTCTTGGGAGCAGCAGGAAGCACTATGGGCGCAGCGTCAATGACGCTGACGGTACAGGCCAGACA
ATTATTGTCTGGTATAGTGCAGCAGCAGAACAATTTGCTGAGGGCTATTGAGGCGCAACAGCATCTGTTG
CAACTCACAGTCTGGGGCATCAAGCAGCTCCAGGCAAGAATCCTGGCTGTGGAAAGATACCTAAAGGATC
AACAGCTCCTGGGGATTTGGGGTTGCTCTGGAAAACTCATTTGCACCACTGCTGTGCCTTGGAATGCTAG
TTGGAGTAATAAATCTCTGGAACAGATTTGGAATCACACGACCTGGATGGAGTGGGACAGAGAAATTAAC
AATTACACAAGCTTAATACACTCCTTAATTGAAGAATCGCAAAACCAGCAAGAAAAGAATGAACAAGAAT
TATTGGAATTAGATAAATGGGCAAGTTTGTGGAATTGGTTTAACATAACAAATTGGCTGTGGTATATAAA
ATTATTCATAATGATAGTAGGAGGCTTGGTAGGTTTAAGAATAGTTTTTGCTGTACTTTCTATAGTGAAT
AGAGTTAGGCAGGGATATTCACCATTATCGTTTCAGACCCACCTCCCAACCCCGAGGGGACCCAGAGAGG
GCCTATTTCCCATGATTCCTTCATATTTGCATATACGATACAAGGCTGTTAGAGAGATAATTAGAATTAA
TTTGACTGTAAACACAAAGATATTAGTACAAAATACGTGACGTAGAAAGTAATAATTTCTTGGGTAGTTT
GCAGTTTTAAAATTATGTTTTAAAATGGACTATCATATGCTTACCGTAACTTGAAAGTATTTCGATTTCT
TGGCTTTATATATCTTGTGGAAAGGACGAAACACCGGGTTCCATGGTGTAATGGTTAGCACTCTGGACTC
TGAATCCAGCGATCCGAGTTCAAATCTCGGTGGAACCTAGTGGCAGGTGCACCTGCAGTGGTTTGAGAGC
TATGCTGGCGAAAAAAAAGAAAAAAAGAAAAAAAGAAAAACCAGCATAGCAAGTTCAAATAAGGCTAGTC
